>Addgene plasmid #55669 | DIRAS1 | depositor partial sequence | sequence record 86203 | DIRAS1
ATGCCAGAACAGAGCAATGACTACCGTGTGGTCGTGTTCGGCGCAGGCGGCGTGGGCAAGAGCTCGCTGG
TGCTCCGCTTTGTAAAGGGGACGTTTCGTGACACCTACATCCCTACCATAGAGGACACGTACCGGCAGGT
GATCAGCTGTGACAAGAGCGTGTGCACACTGCAGATCACGGACACCACCGGCAGCCACCAGTTCCCGGCC
ATGCAGCGGCTGTCCATCTCCAAGGGCCACGCCTTTATCCTGGTGTTCTCGGTGACCAGCAAGCAGTCGC
TGGATGAGCTGAGCCCCATCTACAAGTTGATCGTGCAGATCAAGGGCAGCGTGGAGGACATCCCCATCAT
GCTGGTGGGGAACAAGTGTGATGAGACGCAGCGGGAGGTGCACACGCGCGAGGCGCAGGCCGTGGCACAG
GAGTGGAAGTGCGCCTTCATGGAAACCTCAGCGAAGATGAACTACAACGTGAAGGAGCTGTTCCAGGAGC
TGCTGACGCTCGAGACGCGCCGGAGCGTCAGCCTCAGCGTGGACGGCAAACGCTCCAGCAAGCAGAAGAG
GGCTGACCGCATCAAGGGCAAGTGCGCGCTCATGTGA
