>Addgene plasmid #55669 | DIRAS1 | depositor partial sequence | sequence record 86204 | pGEX2T backbone
ACGTTATCGACTGCACGGTGCACCAATGCTTCTGGCGTCAGGCAGCCATCGGAAGCTGTGGTATGGCTGT
GCAGGTCGTAAATCACTGCATAATTCGTGTCGCTCAAGGCGCACTCCCGTTCTGGATAATGTTTTTTGCG
CCGACATCATAACGGTTCTGGCAAATATTCTGAAATGAGCTGTTGACAATTAATCATCGGCTCGTATAAT
GTGTGGAATTGTGAGCGGATAACAATTTCACACAGGAAACAGTATTCATGTCCCCTATACTAGGTTATTG
GAAAATTAAGGGCCTTGTGCAACCCACTCGACTTCTTTTGGAATATCTTGAAGAAAAATATGAAGAGCAT
TTGTATGAGCGCGATGAAGGTGATAAATGGCGAAACAAAAAGTTTGAATTGGGTTTGGAGTTTCCCAATC
TTCCTTATTATATTGATGGTGATGTTAAATTAACACAGTCTATGGCCATCATACGTTATATAGCTGACAA
GCACAACATGTTGGGTGGTTGTCCAAAAGAGCGTGCAGAGATTTCAATGCTTGAAGGAGCGGTTTTGGAT
ATTAGATACGGTGTTTCGAGAATTGCATATAGTAAAGACTTTGAAACTCTCAAAGTTGATTTTCTTAGCA
AGCTACCTGAAATGCTGAAAATGTTCGAAGATCGTTTATGTCATAAAACATATTTAAATGGTGATCATGT
AACCCATCCTGACTTCATGTTGTATGACGCTCTTGATGTTGTTTTATACATGGACCCAATGTGCCTGGAT
GCGTTCCCAAAATTAGTTTGTTTTAAAAAACGTATTGAAGCTATCCCACAAATTGATAAGTACTTGAAAT
CCAGCAAGTATATAGCATGGCCTTTGCAGGGCTGGCAAGCCACGTTTGGTGGTGGCGACCATCCTCCAAA
ATCGGATCTGGTTCCGCGTGGATCCCCGGGAATTCATCGTGACTGACTGACGATCTGCCTCGCGCGTTTC
GGTGATGACGGTGAAAACCTCTGACACATGCAGCTCCCGGAGACGGTCACAGCTTGTCTGTAAGCGGATG
CCGGGAGCAGACAAGCCCGTCAGGGCGCGTCAGCGGGTGTTGGCGGGTGTCGGGGCGCAGCCATGACCCA
GTCACGTAGCGATAGCGGAGTGTATAATTCTTGAAGACGAAAGGGCCTCGTGATACGCCTATTTTTATAG
GTTAATGTCATGATAATAATGGTTTCTTAGACGTCAGGTGGCACTTTTCGGGGAAATGTGCGCGGAACCC
CTATTTGTTTATTTTTCTAAATACATTCAAATATGTATCCGCTCATGAGACAATAACCCTGATAAATGCT
TCAATAATATTGAAAAAGGAAGAGTATGAGTATTCAACATTTCCGTGTCGCCCTTATTCCCTTTTTTGCG
GCATTTTGCCTTCCTGTTTTTGCTCACCCAGAAACGCTGGTGAAAGTAAAAGATGCTGAAGATCAGTTGG
GTGCACGAGTGGGTTACATCGAACTGGATCTCAACAGCGGTAAGATCCTTGAGAGTTTTCGCCCCGAAGA
ACGTTTTCCAATGATGAGCACTTTTAAAGTTCTGCTATGTGGCGCGGTATTATCCCGTGTTGACGCCGGG
CAAGAGCAACTCGGTCGCCGCATACACTATTCTCAGAATGACTTGGTTGAGTACTCACCAGTCACAGAAA
AGCATCTTACGGATGGCATGACAGTAAGAGAATTATGCAGTGCTGCCATAACCATGAGTGATAACACTGC
GGCCAACTTACTTCTGACAACGATCGGAGGACCGAAGGAGCTAACCGCTTTTTTGCACAACATGGGGGAT
CATGTAACTCGCCTTGATCGTTGGGAACCGGAGCTGAATGAAGCCATACCAAACGACGAGCGTGACACCA
CGATGCCTGCAGCAATGGCAACAACGTTGCGCAAACTATTAACTGGCGAACTACTTACTCTAGCTTCCCG
GCAACAATTAATAGACTGGATGGAGGCGGATAAAGTTGCAGGACCACTTCTGCGCTCGGCCCTTCCGGCT
GGCTGGTTTATTGCTGATAAATCTGGAGCCGGTGAGCGTGGGTCTCGCGGTATCATTGCAGCACTGGGGC
CAGATGGTAAGCCCTCCCGTATCGTAGTTATCTACACGACGGGGAGTCAGGCAACTATGGATGAACGAAA
TAGACAGATCGCTGAGATAGGTGCCTCACTGATTAAGCATTGGTAACTGTCAGACCAAGTTTACTCATAT
ATACTTTAGATTGATTTAAAACTTCATTTTTAATTTAAAAGGATCTAGGTGAAGATCCTTTTTGATAATC
TCATGACCAAAATCCCTTAACGTGAGTTTTCGTTCCACTGAGCGTCAGACCCCGTAGAAAAGATCAAAGG
ATCTTCTTGAGATCCTTTTTTTCTGCGCGTAATCTGCTGCTTGCAAACAAAAAAACCACCGCTACCAGCG
GTGGTTTGTTTGCCGGATCAAGAGCTACCAACTCTTTTTCCGAAGGTAACTGGCTTCAGCAGAGCGCAGA
TACCAAATACTGTCCTTCTAGTGTAGCCGTAGTTAGGCCACCACTTCAAGAACTCTGTAGCACCGCCTAC
ATACCTCGCTCTGCTAATCCTGTTACCAGTGGCTGCTGCCAGTGGCGATAAGTCGTGTCTTACCGGGTTG
GACTCAAGACGATAGTTACCGGATAAGGCGCAGCGGTCGGGCTGAACGGGGGGTTCGTGCACACAGCCCA
GCTTGGAGCGAACGACCTACACCGAACTGAGATACCTACAGCGTGAGCTATGAGAAAGCGCCACGCTTCC
CGAAGGGAGAAAGGCGGACAGGTATCCGGTAAGCGGCAGGGTCGGAACAGGAGAGCGCACGAGGGAGCTT
CCAGGGGGAAACGCCTGGTATCTTTATAGTCCTGTCGGGTTTCGCCACCTCTGACTTGAGCGTCGATTTT
TGTGATGCTCGTCAGGGGGGCGGAGCCTATGGAAAAACGCCAGCAACGCGGCCTTTTTACGGTTCCTGGC
CTTTTGCTGGCCTTTTGCTCACATGTTCTTTCCTGCGTTATCCCCTGATTCTGTGGATAACCGTATTACC
GCCTTTGAGTGAGCTGATACCGCTCGCCGCAGCCGAACGACCGAGCGCAGCGAGTCAGTGAGCGAGGAAG
CGGAAGAGCGCCTGATGCGGTATTTTCTCCTTACGCATCTGTGCGGTATTTCACACCGCATAAATTCCGA
CACCATCGAATGGTGCAAAACCTTTCGCGGTATGGCATGATAGCGCCCGGAAGAGAGTCAATTCAGGGTG
GTGAATGTGAAACCAGTAACGTTATACGATGTCGCAGAGTATGCCGGTGTCTCTTATCAGACCGTTTCCC
GCGTGGTGAACCAGGCCAGCCACGTTTCTGCGAAAACGCGGGAAAAAGTGGAAGCGGCGATGGCGGAGCT
GAATTACATTCCCAACCGCGTGGCACAACAACTGGCGGGCAAACAGTCGTTGCTGATTGGCGTTGCCACC
TCCAGTCTGGCCCTGCACGCGCCGTCGCAAATTGTCGCGGCGATTAAATCTCGCGCCGATCAACTGGGTG
CCAGCGTGGTGGTGTCGATGGTAGAACGAAGCGGCGTCGAAGCCTGTAAAGCGGCGGTGCACAATCTTCT
CGCGCAACGCGTCAGTGGGCTGATCATTAACTATCCGCTGGATGACCAGGATGCCATTGCTGTGGAAGCT
GCCTGCACTAATGTTCCGGCGTTATTTCTTGATGTCTCTGACCAGACACCCATCAACAGTATTATTTTCT
CCCATGAAGACGGTACGCGACTGGGCGTGGAGCATCTGGTCGCATTGGGTCACCAGCAAATCGCGCTGTT
AGCGGGCCCATTAAGTTCTGTCTCGGCGCGTCTGCGTCTGGCTGGCTGGCATAAATATCTCACTCGCAAT
CAAATTCAGCCGATAGCGGAACGGGAAGGCGACTGGAGTGCCATGTCCGGTTTTCAACAAACCATGCAAA
TGCTGAATGAGGGCATCGTTCCCACTGCGATGCTGGTTGCCAACGATCAGATGGCGCTGGGCGCAATGCG
CGCCATTACCGAGTCCGGGCTGCGCGTTGGTGCGGATATCTCGGTAGTGGGATACGACGATACCGAAGAC
AGCTCATGTTATATCCCGCCGTTAACCACCATCAAACAGGATTTTCGCCTGCTGGGGCAAACCAGCGTGG
ACCGCTTGCTGCAACTCTCTCAGGGCCAGGCGGTGAAGGGCAATCAGCTGTTGCCCGTCTCACTGGTGAA
AAGAAAAACCACCCTGGCGCCCAATACGCAAACCGCCTCTCCCCGCGCGTTGGCCGATTCATTAATGCAG
CTGGCACGACAGGTTTCCCGACTGGAAAGCGGGCAGTGAGCGCAACGCAATTAATGTGAGTTAGCTCACT
CATTAGGCACCCCAGGCTTTACACTTTATGCTTCCGGCTCGTATGTTGTGTGGAATTGTGAGCGGATAAC
AATTTCACACAGGAAACAGCTATGACCATGATTACGGATTCACTGGCCGTCGTTTTACAACGTCGTGACT
GGGAAAACCCTGGCGTTACCCAACTTAATCGCCTTGCAGCACATCCCCCTTTCGCCAGCTGGCGTAATAG
CGAAGAGGCCCGCACCGATCGCCCTTCCCAACAGTTGCGCAGCCTGAATGGCGAATGGCGCTTTGCCTGG
TTTCCGGCACCAGAAGCGGTGCCGGAAAGCTGGCTGGAGTGCGATCTTCCTGAGGCCGATACTGTCGTCG
TCCCCTCAAACTGGCAGATGCACGGTTACGATGCGCCCATCTACACCAACGTAACCTATCCCATTACGGT
CAATCCGCCGTTTGTTCCCACGGAGAATCCGACGGGTTGTTACTCGCTCACATTTAATGTTGATGAAAGC
TGGCTACAGGAAGGCCAGACGCGAATTATTTTTGATGGCGTTGGAATT
