>Addgene plasmid #55669 | DIRAS1 | addgene partial sequence | sequence record 90560 | pGEX5 5'-GGGCTGGCAAGCCACGTTTGGTG-3'
AATCGGATCTGGTTCCGCGTGGATCCCCAGAACAGAGCAATGACTACCGTGTGGTCGTGTTCGGCGCAGG
CGGCGTGGGCAAGAGCTCGCTGGTGCTCCGCTTTGTAAAGGGGACGTTTCGTGACACCTACATCCCTACC
ATAGAGGACACGTACCGGCAGGTGATCAGCTGTGACAAGAGCGTGTGCACACTGCAGATCACGGACACCA
CCGGCAGCCACCAGTTCCCGGCCATGCAGCGGCTGTCCATCTCCAAGGGCCACGCCTTTATCCTGGTGTT
CTCGGTGACCAGCAAGCAGTCGCTGGATGAGCTGAGCCCCATCTACAAGTTGATCGTGCAGATCAAGGGC
AGCGTGGAGGACATCCCCATCATGCTGGTGGGGAACAAGTGTGATGAGACGCAGCGGGAGGTGCACACGC
GCGAGGCGCAGGCCGTGGCACAGGAGTGGAAGTGCGCCTTCATGGAAACCTCAGCGAAGATGAACTACAA
CGTGAAGGAGCTGTTCCAGGAGCTGCTGACGCTCGAGACGCGCCGGAGCGTCAGCCTCAGCGTGGACGGC
AAACGCTCCAGCAAGCAGAAGAGGGCTGACCGCATCAAGGGCAAGTGCGCGCTCATGTGAGAATTCATCG
TGACTGACTGACGATCTGCCTCGCGCGTTTCGGTGATGACGGTGAAAACCTCTGACACATGCAGCTCCCG
GAGACGGTCACAGCTTGTCTGTAAGCGGATGCCGGGAGCAGACAAGCCCGTCAGGGCGCGTCAGCGGGTG
TTGGCGGGTGTCGGGGCGCAGCCATGACCCAGTCACGTAGCGATAGCGGAGTGTATAATTCTTGAAGACG
AAAGGGCCTCGTGATACGCCTATTTTTATAGGTTAATGTCATGATAATAATGGTTTCTTAGACGTCAGGT
GGCACTTTTCGGGGAAATGTGCGCGGAACCCCTATTTGTTTATTTTTCTAAATACATTCAAATATGTATC
CGCTCATGAGACAATAACCCTGATAAATGCTTCAATAATATTGAAAAAGGAAGA
