>Addgene plasmid #55669 | DIRAS1 | addgene partial sequence | sequence record 90562 | pGEX3 5'-CCGGGAGCTGCATGTGTCAGAGG-3'
AACGCGCGAGGCAGATCGTCAGTCAGTCACGATGAATTCTCACATGAGCGCGCACTTGCCCTTGATGCGG
TCAGCCCTCTTCTGCTTGCTGGAGCGTTTGCCGTCCACGCTGAGGCTGACGCTCCGGCGCGTCTCGAGCG
TCAGCAGCTCCTGGAACAGCTCCTTCACGTTGTAGTTCATCTTCGCTGAGGTTTCCATGAAGGCGCACTT
CCACTCCTGTGCCACGGCCTGCGCCTCGCGCGTGTGCACCTCCCGCTGCGTCTCATCACACTTGTTCCCC
ACCAGCATGATGGGGATGTCCTCCACGCTGCCCTTGATCTGCACGATCAACTTGTAGATGGGGCTCAGCT
CATCCAGCGACTGCTTGCTGGTCACCGAGAACACCAGGATAAAGGCGTGGCCCTTGGAGATGGACAGCCG
CTGCATGGCCGGGAACTGGTGGCTGCCGGTGGTGTCCGTGATCTGCAGTGTGCACACGCTCTTGTCACAG
CTGATCACCTGCCGGTACGTGTCCTCTATGGTAGGGATGTAGGTGTCACGAAACGTCCCCTTTACAAAGC
GGAGCACCAGCGAGCTCTTGCCCACGCCGCCTGCGCCGAACACGACCACACGGTAGTCATTGCTCTGTTC
TGGGGATCCACGCGGAACCAGATCCGATTTTGGAGGATGGTCGCCACCACCAAACGTGGCTTGCCAGCCC
TGCAAAGGCCATGCTATATACTTGCTGGATTTCAAGTACTTATCAATTTGTGGGATAGCTTCAATACGTT
TTTTAAAACAAACTAATTTTGGGAACGCATCCAGGCACATTGGGTCCATGTATAAAACAACATCAAGAGC
GTCATACAACATGAAGTCAGGATGGGTTACATGATCACCATTTAAATATGTTTTATGACATAAACGATCT
TCGAACATTTTCAGCATTTCAGGTAGCTTGCTAAGAAAATCAACTTTGAGAGTTTCAAAGTCTTTACTAT
ATGCAATTCTCGAAACACCGTATCTAATATCCAAAACCGCTCCTTCAAGCATTGAAATCTCTGCACGCTC
TTTTGGACAACCACCCAACATGTTGTGCTTGTCA
