[The description below was written by a language model from this plasmid's Addgene catalogue record.]
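Description:
DIRAS1 is a bacterial expression plasmid built on the pGEX2T backbone (a 4948 bp vector before insertion) for producing mouse DIRAS1, a small GTPase of the RAS superfamily also known as Di-Ras1, Gbts1 or RIG. It is maintained in E. coli as a high-copy plasmid under ampicillin selection, and the record lists a BL21-derived, codon-supplemented DE3 strain as the host. That choice fits protein production rather than simple plasmid propagation, since such strains are protease-deficient and supply rare tRNAs that help translate mammalian coding sequences.

The mouse Diras1 coding sequence was inserted by restriction cloning between the BamHI and EcoRI sites, both of which remain intact, so the insert can be excised or exchanged. The record gives the promoter as lac. pGEX-series vectors are generally known for IPTG-inducible expression from a lac-type (tac) promoter and for placing inserts downstream of a glutathione S-transferase coding sequence with a thrombin cleavage site, so that the product is an N-terminal GST fusion that can be purified on glutathione resin. The record does not explicitly list a tag or fusion partner, so the GST fusion is inferred from the backbone, not stated for this construct. No feature table or insert size is provided.

The stated purpose is simply expression of mouse DIRAS1. The associated publication concerns direct regulation of phosphoinositide 3-kinase isoforms by RAS and RHO family GTPases, which suggests the recombinant protein was used in biochemical studies of GTPase–PI3K interaction, though the record does not describe specific applications.
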