Addgene plasmid #55669: DIRAS1
Purpose: expression of mouse DIRAS1
Depositing lab: Julian Downward. Depositing organization: Cancer Research UK. Publication: RAS and RHO families of GTPases directly regulate distinct phosphoinositide 3-kinase isoforms. Fritsch R, de Krijger I, Fritsch K, George R, Reason B, Kumar MS, Diefenbacher M, Stamp G, Downward J. Cell. 2013 May 23;153(5):1050-63. doi: 10.1016/j.cell.2013.04.031. PubMed 23706742.
Backbone
  Vector backbone: pGEX2T
  Backbone manufacturer: GE Healthcare Life Sciences
  Backbone size w/o insert (bp): 4948
  Vector type: Bacterial Expression
Growth in bacteria
  Bacterial resistance: Ampicillin, 100 μg/mL
  Growth temperature: 37°C
  Growth strain: BL21 codon plus ril de3
  Copy number: High Copy
Gene/Insert
  Gene/Insert name: DIRAS1
  Species: M. musculus (mouse)
  Entrez Gene: Diras1 (a.k.a. Di-Ras1, Gbts1, RIG)
  Promoter: lac
  Cloning method: Restriction Enzyme; 5′ cloning site BamHI (not destroyed); 3′ cloning site EcoRI (not destroyed)
  Sequencing primers: 5′ lac promoter; 3′ GST-R
Terms and licenses: Academic/Nonprofit Terms; Industry Terms: Not Available to Industry
How to cite: DIRAS1 was a gift from Julian Downward (Addgene plasmid # 55669 ; http://n2t.net/addgene:55669 ; RRID:Addgene_55669)
